>Addgene plasmid #19294 | GST-Ecad | addgene partial sequence | sequence record 25052 | pGEX-5 5'-GGGCTGGCAAGCCACGTTTGGTG-3'
GCGTGGTCCAGAGCGGTGGTCAAAGAGCCCTTACTGCCCCCAGAGGNTGACACCCGGGACAACGTTTATT
ACTATGATGAAGAAGGAGGCGGAGAAGAGGACCAGGACTTTGACTTGAGCCAGCTGCACAGGGGCCTGGA
CGCTCGGCCTGAAGTGACTCGTAACGACGTTGCACCAACCCTCATGAGTGTCCCCCGGTATCTTCCCCGC
CCTGCCAATCCCGATGAAATTGGAAATTTTATTGATGAAAATCTGAAAGCGGCTGATACTGACCCCACAG
CCCCGCCTTATGATTCTCTGCTCGTGTTTGACTATGAAGGAAGCGGTTCCGAAGCTGCTAGTCTGAGCTC
CCTGAACTCCTCAGAGTCAGACAAAGACCAGGACTATGACTACTTGAACGAATGGGGCAATCGCTTCAAG
AAGCTGGCTGACATGTACGGAGGCGGCGAGGACGACTAGGGGACTCGAGAGAGGCGAATTCATCGTGACT
GACTGACGATCTGCCTCGCGCGTTTCGGTGATGACGGTGAAAACCTCTGACACATGCAGCTCCCGGAGAC
GGTCACAGCTTGTCTGTAAGCGGATGCCGGGAGCAGACAGGCCCGTCAGGGCGCGTCAGCGGGGTGTTGN
CGGGTGTCGGGGCGCCCNCCATGACTCAGTCACGTAGCGATAGCGAANNGTANAATTTTGGAAANAAAGG
CNTGCGTGNACGCCTTTCGTTTANGGNAANGTCATGAAAAAATGGTTNTTAANATCGGGGGGATTTTNGG
GNAANNNGTCGGANCCCTNTTGNTTTTTTTTTAA
