[The description below was written by a language model from this plasmid's Addgene catalogue record.]
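Description:
GST-Ecad is a bacterial expression plasmid that produces human E-cadherin as a fusion to glutathione S-transferase (GST). The record lists the backbone as pGEX-2T from Amersham, but with a question mark, so the exact pGEX variant is uncertain; the backbone is given as about 4.9 kb without the insert. The plasmid is maintained in E. coli at high copy number and is selected with ampicillin. No feature table accompanies the record, so individual elements cannot be confirmed. If the backbone is indeed a pGEX-series vector, these generally drive expression from an IPTG-inducible tac promoter, carry a lacI repressor gene, and use a pBR322-type origin. pGEX-2T in particular places a thrombin cleavage site between GST and the cloning site.

The insert is human E-cadherin, the calcium-dependent epithelial cell adhesion protein whose cytoplasmic tail binds catenins. It was introduced by restriction enzyme cloning downstream of the backbone-encoded GST, so the tag lies at the N terminus of the fusion. The record does not state the insert size, the cloning sites used, or whether the insert is the full-length coding sequence or only a fragment such as the cytoplasmic domain. That should be checked before the plasmid is used.

Constructs of this type are usually used to express the recombinant fusion protein in E. coli and purify it on glutathione resin. The purified protein can then serve as bait in GST pull-down or in vitro binding assays to look for E-cadherin-interacting proteins, although the record itself does not specify an intended application.
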