Addgene plasmid #19294: GST-Ecad
Depositing lab: Eric Fearon. Depositing organization: University of Michigan.
Backbone
  Vector backbone: pGEX-2T ?
  Backbone manufacturer: Amersham
  Backbone size w/o insert (bp): 4948
Growth in bacteria
  Bacterial resistance: Ampicillin, 100 μg/mL
  Growth temperature: 37°C
  Growth strain: DH5alpha
  Copy number: High Copy
Gene/Insert
  Gene/Insert name: E-cadherin
  Species: H. sapiens (human)
  Tag / fusion protein: GST (N terminal on backbone)
  Cloning method: Restriction Enzyme
  Sequencing primers: 5′ pGEX-5
Terms and licenses: Academic/Nonprofit Terms; Industry Terms: Not Available to Industry
How to cite: GST-Ecad was a gift from Eric Fearon (Addgene plasmid # 19294 ; http://n2t.net/addgene:19294 ; RRID:Addgene_19294)
